>Addgene plasmid #33324 | pSG5-FLAG-CaMKKbeta rat 1-460 | addgene partial sequence | sequence record 43299 | T7
ATGGACTACAAGGACGACGATGACAAAGCTAGCTCATTATGTGTCTCTAGCCAGCCCACCAGCGACCGGG
CAGCCCCCCAGGATGAGCTGGGAAGCGGGGGTGTCAGCCGGGAAAGCCAGAAGCCCTGCGAGGCACTGCG
GGGACTCTCATCCTTAAGCATCCACTTGGGCATGGAATCCTTCATCGTGGTCACCGAGTGTGAACCAGGC
CGGGGCGTGGACCTAAGCCTGGCCAGAGACCAACCTCTGGAGGCCGATGGCCAGGAACTCCCTCTGGATG
CCTCGGAACCTGAGTCACGGTCCCTGCTTTCTGGTCGCAAGATGTCCCTCCAGGAGCGGTCCCAGGGCGG
GCTGGCGTCCAGCAGCAGCCTGGACATGAATGGACGCTGCATCTGCCCATCCCTGTCCTACTCACCAGCC
AGCTCCCCACAGTCCTCTCCCCGGATGCCCCGGCGGCCCACAGTGGAGTCGCACCACGTCTCCATCACGG
GTTTGCAGGACTGTGTGCAGCTGAATCAGTACACGCTGAAGGATGAAATTGGAAAGGGCTCCTATGGCGT
TGTCAAGCTGGCCTACAATGAAAATGACAATACTTATTATGCAATGAAAGTGCTGTCCAAAAAGAAGCTG
ATCCGACAGGCCGGCTTTCCACGTCGCCCCCCACCTCGAGGTACTCGCCCAGCTCCAGGGGGCTGCATCC
AGCCCAGGGGCCCCATCGAGCAGGTGTATCAGGAAATTGCCATCCTCAAGAAGCTGGATCACCCCAACGT
GGTGAAGCTGGTGGAGGTCCTGGATGACCCTAACGAGGACCATCTGTACATGGTGTTTGAACTGGTCAAC
CAAGGGCCTGTGATGGAAGTTCCCACCCTCAAGCCACTGTCTGAAGACCAGGCCCGGTTCTACTTC
