>Addgene plasmid #33324 | pSG5-FLAG-CaMKKbeta rat 1-460 | addgene partial sequence | sequence record 46197 | SV40pA-R 5'-GAAATTTGTGATGCTATTGC-3'
GTTCTGCTTTAATAAGATCAAGCTTATCTACCCCTAGATGCATGCTCGAGTTTTTTTTTTTTTTTTTTTT
TTTTTTTTTTTTTCTTTGTCCCCTTAAACAACAAAGGGAGAGAAAAAAAAAAAAAAAAAAAACCACAAAA
AAAACAACAGCAACAACAAAAAAAAACAAAAACAAAAACAAAAAACTGATAACCAAAAATGACAGTCAAG
GCTCTACACACGTGCTTGGTTTCCGTAGGACATGCTGCTATGGAAACCCAGGGTGCAGCACCCCCGTGCA
GGGCCACACAGCCAGGCATGCGAGGTCAGGTGGTCCGCGCAGCTACTCCGGCTCCATGGCCTCCTCGGGC
TGCTGTGGAGGCGTGCGTGGCGGGGAGCCAGGGGCCGGAGCCCCGCAACTTTCCACGCAGGGACCACCTT
TCACAAAAGCACTTCCTCCTCCCCCACAGGGGCTGGCTCTGGGCCCCGGAGGCTGTCTTCCCTGCCTTGC
TTCCTTGGGCTCAAACAAGGGCTCCCACTCCCTGGTTGGTTTTTTGGTGAGCAGGTTTCCGGGTGCTGAC
AAGGAACNCTCCTCCCGCCGGCTACCTTCAAATGGGTTCCCAAAAGACCGTTTCCGAATCATGGTCTTCA
CTAGGATCACAGTTGCCAGGCTGGGAATGTGTTTGACTGAATTCTCGACCTCCTCTTCGGTCACCTCGAC
CAGTATTCAGTTCTCGTCCTCCGACGGCAGTGGCTCGGCCCCGTGCCTCGTGACCCAAGGGTGCA
