[The description below was written by a language model from this plasmid's Addgene catalogue record.]
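Description:
pSG5-FLAG-CaMKKbeta rat 1-460 is a mammalian expression plasmid built on the Stratagene pSG5 backbone (about 4.1 kb without insert) and propagated in E. coli under ampicillin selection. The record gives the copy number as unknown and includes no feature table, so the origin of replication and other backbone elements are not itemised. The backbone was modified by adding a blunt-end cloning site, which was lost when the insert was introduced. Both the 5′ and 3′ cloning junctions are recorded as destroyed.

The insert is rat (R. norvegicus) calcium/calmodulin-dependent protein kinase kinase beta (CaMKKbeta, Camkk2), about 1.7 kb, expressed from the SV40 promoter with an N-terminal FLAG epitope tag for detection or immunoprecipitation. T7 is listed as the 5′ sequencing primer. The construct encodes a C-terminally truncated protein covering residues 1–460. The truncation was made by placing a stop codon at position 460 rather than by deleting DNA, so the downstream coding sequence is still physically present in the plasmid but should not be translated. The sequence also differs from the reference at S3V, G96R and P108L. According to the depositor, these differences were already present in the original rat CaMKKbeta clone and are believed to be a natural variant rather than introduced mutations.

The plasmid comes from a study characterising the CaMKKbeta–AMPK signalling complex. In that context, a FLAG-tagged truncation like this one would typically be expressed in mammalian cells to test how regions of the kinase contribute to its activity or interactions, though the record does not state the specific experiments.
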