Addgene plasmid #33324: pSG5-FLAG-CaMKKbeta rat 1-460
Depositing lab: Anthony Means. Depositing organization: Duke University. Publication: Characterization of the CaMKKbeta-AMPK signaling complex. Green MF, Anderson KA, Means AR. Cell Signal. 2011 Dec;23(12):2005-12. Epub 2011 Jul 23. 10.1016/j.cellsig.2011.07.014 PubMed 21807092.
Backbone
  Vector backbone: pSG5
  Backbone manufacturer: Stratagene
  Backbone size w/o insert (bp): 4100
  Modifications to backbone: Added blunt end cloning site which was lost during cloning.
  Vector type: Mammalian Expression
Growth in bacteria
  Bacterial resistance: Ampicillin, 100 μg/mL
  Growth temperature: 37°C
  Growth strain: DH5alpha
  Copy number: Unknown
Gene/Insert
  Gene/Insert name: Calcium/Calmodulin dependent protein kinase kinase beta (alt names: CaMKKbeta; CaMKK2)
  Species: R. norvegicus (rat)
  Insert size (bp): 1700
  Mutation: truncated at 460; S3V, G96R, and P108L also present
  GenBank ID: NM_031338
  Entrez Gene: Camkk2
  Promoter: SV40
  Tag / fusion protein: FLAG (N terminal on insert)
  Cloning method: Restriction Enzyme; 5′ cloning site None (destroyed during cloning); 3′ cloning site None (destroyed during cloning)
  Sequencing primers: 5′ T7
Terms and licenses: Academic/Nonprofit Terms; Industry Terms: Not Available to Industry
Depositor comments: The truncation was made by placing a stop codon at 460, but sequence was not actually removed. The S3V, G96R, and P108L "mutations" were present in the original version of rat CaMKKbeta cloned by the Means lab. They believe these sequence differences represent a natural variant of the CaMKKbeta sequence and are not mutations.
How to cite: pSG5-FLAG-CaMKKbeta rat 1-460 was a gift from Anthony Means (Addgene plasmid # 33324 ; http://n2t.net/addgene:33324 ; RRID:Addgene_33324)
